>Addgene plasmid #229889 | AiP12425 - pAAV-AiE0465m-minBG-SYFP2-WPRE3-BGHpA (Alias: CN2425) | addgene full sequence | sequence record 460622 | Addgene NGS Result
CCTGCAGGCAGCTGCGCGCTCGCTCGCTCACTGAGGCCGCCCGGGCGTCGGGCGACCTTTGGTCGCCCGG
CCTCAGTGAGCGAGCGAGCGCGCAGAGAGGGAGTGGCCAACTCCATCACTAGGGGTTCCTGCGGCCGCAC
GCGTACTGACCGTTTGCACAGTGCCTATGTTCATTTATAATAAACCTGCGTGTCACGAATTCCAACCCAA
AGTGTGTGCGAATAATGGAAAATATAAGAAAAATCTACTTAAGCATCTGGCAGGAAAATACCAATAATTA
TGGTGTTTCAAGTCAATTTGTTTCTTTTTCAAGATTTTCTTTGAAAGTATACATGAAACCTGTAAAAAGG
AAACTGATTGCTTCCTCAGGGTAAACAGCTCTCGATGATAGAAGTCATTTACTTTTGATTTCCTTTTAGG
TGAGTATTCAGAACGATACTCAAATGTGAAACAAATTTAATCAAGGGGAAAAAGGTGCAAAAATACTATG
GAAAATGTCAATCACTAGTTTTATGGAGAAGCTGAAAATTCGTCCTGAGCTCGGGCTGGGCATAAAAGTC
AGGGCAGAGCCATCTATTGCTTACATTTGCTTCTGGGATCCAGATCTTTCGAAGCTAGCGCTACCGGTCG
CCACCATGGTGAGCAAGGGCGAGGAGCTGTTCACCGGGGTGGTGCCCATCCTGGTCGAGCTGGACGGCGA
CGTAAACGGCCACAAGTTCAGCGTGTCCGGCGAGGGCGAGGGCGATGCCACCTACGGCAAGCTGACCCTG
AAGCTGATCTGCACCACCGGCAAGCTGCCCGTGCCCTGGCCCACCCTCGTGACCACCCTGGGCTACGGCG
TGCAGTGCTTCGCCCGCTACCCCGACCACATGAAGCAGCACGACTTCTTCAAGTCCGCCATGCCCGAAGG
CTACGTCCAGGAGCGCACCATCTTCTTCAAGGACGACGGCAACTACAAGACCCGCGCCGAGGTGAAGTTC
GAGGGCGACACCCTGGTGAACCGCATCGAGCTGAAGGGCATCGACTTCAAGGAGGACGGCAACATCCTGG
GGCACAAGCTGGAGTACAACTACAACAGCCACAACGTCTATATCACCGCCGACAAGCAGAAGAACGGCAT
CAAGGCCAACTTCAAGATCCGCCACAACATCGAGGACGGCGGCGTGCAGCTCGCCGACCACTACCAGCAG
AACACCCCCATCGGCGACGGCCCCGTGCTGCTGCCCGACAACCACTACCTGAGCTACCAGTCCAAGCTGA
GCAAAGACCCCAACGAGAAGCGCGATCACATGGTCCTGCTGGAGTTCGTGACCGCCGCCGGGATCACTCT
CGGCATGGACGAGCTGTACAAGTAAGTCGACGGCGCGCCGCGGCCGCGAATTCGATATCATAATCAACCT
CTGGATTACAAAATTTGTGAAAGATTGACTGGTATTCTTAACTATGTTGCTCCTTTTACGCTATGTGGAT
ACGCTGCTTTAATGCCTTTGTATCATGCTATTGCTTCCCGTATGGCTTTCATTTTCTCCTCCTTGTATAA
ATCCTGGTTAGTTCTTGCCACGGCGGAACTCATCGCCGCCTGCCTTGCCCGCTGCTGGACAGGGGCTCGG
CTGTTGGGCACTGACAATTCCGTGGCTCGAGAGATCTTCGACTGTGCCTTCTAGTTGCCAGCCATCTGTT
GTTTGCCCCTCCCCCGTGCCTTCCTTGACCCTGGAAGGTGCCACTCCCACTGTCCTTTCCTAATAAAATG
AGGAAATTGCATCGCATTGTCTGAGTAGGTGTCATTCTATTCTGGGGGGTGGGGTGGGGCAGGACAGCAA
GGGGGAGGATTGGGAAGACAATAGCAGGCATGAGATCTCACGTGCGGACCGAGCGGCCGCAGGAACCCCT
AGTGATGGAGTTGGCCACTCCCTCTCTGCGCGCTCGCTCGCTCACTGAGGCCGGGCGACCAAAGGTCGCC
CGACGCCCGGGCTTTGCCCGGGCGGCCTCAGTGAGCGAGCGAGCGCGCAGCTGCCTGCAGGGGCGCCTGA
TGCGGTATTTTCTCCTTACGCATCTGTGCGGTATTTCACACCGCATA
[95 nt withheld, positions 2078-2172]
T
[46 nt withheld, positions 2174-2219]
C
[141 nt withheld, positions 2221-2361]
CCTTTGACGTTGGAGTCCACGTTCTTT
[37 nt withheld, positions 2389-2425]
ACTCTATCTCGGGCTATTCTTTTGATTTATAAGGGATTTTGCCGATTTCGGTCTATTGGTTAAAAAATGA
GCTGATTTAACAAAAATTTAACGCGAATTTTAACAAAATATTAACGTTTACAATTTTATGGTGCACTCTC
AGTACAATCTGCTCTGATGCCGCATAGTTAAGCCAGCCCCGACACCCGCCAACACCCGCTGACGCGCCCT
GACGGGCTTGTCTGCTCCCGGCATCCGCTTACAGACAAGCTGTGACCGTCTCCGGGAGCTGCATGTGTCA
GAGGTTTTCACCGTCATCACCGAAACGCGCGAGACGAAAGGGCCTCGTGATACGCCTATTTTTATAGGTT
AATGTCATGATAATAATGGTTTCTTAGACGTCAGGTGGCACTTTTCGGGGAAATGTGCGCGGAACCCCTA
TTTGTTTATTTTTCTAAATACATTCAAATATGTATCCGCTCATGAGACAATAACCCTGATAAATGCTTCA
ATAATATTGAAAAAGGAAGAGTATGAGTATTCAACATTTCCGTGTCGCCCTTATTCCCTTTTTTGCGGCA
TTTTGCCTTCCTGTTTTTGCTCACCCAGAAACGCTGGTGAAAGTAAAAGATGCTGAAGATCAGTTGGGTG
CACGAGTGGGTTACATCGAACTGGATCTCAACAGCGGTAAGATCCTTGAGAGTTTTCGCCCCGAAGAACG
TTTTCCAATGATGAGCACTTTTAAAGTTCTGCTATGTGGCGCGGTATTATCCCGTATTGACGCCGGGCAA
GAGCAACTCGGTCGCCGCATACACTATTCTCAGAATGACTTGGTTGAGTACTCACCAGTCACAGAAAAGC
ATCTTACGGATGGCATGACAGTAAGAGAATTATGCAGTGCTGCCATAACCATGAGTGATAACACTGCGGC
CAACTTACTTCTGACAACGATCGGAGGACCGAAGGAGCTAACCGCTTTTTTGCACAACATGGGGGATCAT
GTAACTCGCCTTGATCGTTGGGAACCGGAGCTGAATGAAGCCATACCAAACGACGAGCGTGACACCACGA
TGCCTGTAGCAATGGCAACAACGTTGCGCAAACTATTAACTGGCGAACTACTTACTCTAGCTTCCCGGCA
ACAATTAATAGACTGGATGGAGGCGGATAAAGTTGCAGGACCACTTCTGCGCTCGGCCCTTCCGGCTGGC
TGGTTTATTGCTGATAAATCTGGAGCCGGTGAGCGTGGGTCTCGCGGTATCATTGCAGCACTGGGGCCAG
ATGGTAAGCCCTCCCGTATCGTAGTTATCTACACGACGGGGAGTCAGGCAACTATGGATGAACGAAATAG
ACAGATCGCTGAGATAGGTGCCTCACTGATTAAGCATTGGTAACTGTCAGACCAAGTTTACTCATATATA
CTTTAGATTGATTTAAAACTTCATTTTTAATTTAAAAGGATCTAGGTGAAGATCCTTTTTGATAATCTCA
TGACCAAAATCCCTTAACGTGAGTTTTCGTTCCACTGAGCGTCAGACCCCGTAGAAAAGATCAAAGGATC
TTCTTGAGATCCTTTTTTTCTGCGCGTAATCTGCTGCTTGCAAACAAAAAAACCACCGCTACCAGCGGTG
GTTTGTTTGCCGGATCAAGAGCTACCAACTCTTTTTCCGAAGGTAACTGGCTTCAGCAGAGCGCAGATAC
CAAATACTGTTCTTCTAGTGTAGCCGTAGTTAGGCCACCACTTCAAGAACTCTGTAGCACCGCCTACATA
CCTCGCTCTGCTAATCCTGTTACCAGTGGCTGCTGCCAGTGGCGATAAGTCGTGTCTTACCGGGTTGGAC
TCAAGACGATAGTTACCGGATAAGGCGCAGCGGTCGGGCTGAACGGGGGGTTCGTGCACACAGCCCAGCT
TGGAGCGAACGACCTACACCGAACTGAGATACCTACAGCGTGAGCTATGAGAAAGCGCCACGCTTCCCGA
AGGGAGAAAGGCGGACAGGTATCCGGTAAGCGGCAGGGTCGGAACAGGAGAGCGCACGAGGGAGCTTCCA
GGGGGAAACGCCTGGTATCTTTATAGTCCTGTCGGGTTTCGCCACCTCTGACTTGAGCGTCGATTTTTGT
GATGCTCGTCAGGGGGGCGGAGCCTATGGAAAAACGCCAGCAACGCGGCCTTTTTACGGTTCCTGGCCTT
TTGCTGGCCTTTTGCTCACATGT
Features (pLannotate 1.2.2; 14 found; start..end, strand, type, name):
     12..39      +  repeat_region  AAV2 ITR (fragment): inverted terminal repeat of adeno-associated virus serotype 2 inverted
     68..95      +  repeat_region  AAV2 ITR (fragment): inverted terminal repeat of adeno-associated virus serotype 2 inverted
    636..1352    +  CDS            SYFP2: SYFP2 is a basic (constitutively fluorescent) yellow fluorescent protein published in 2006, derived from Aequorea victoria. It is reported to be a very rapidly-maturing monomer with moderate acid sensitivity.
   1392..1549    +  misc_feature   WPRE (fragment): woodchuck hepatitis virus posttranscriptional regulatory element
   1555..1635    +  misc_feature   WPRE (fragment): woodchuck hepatitis virus posttranscriptional regulatory element
   1652..1763    +  polyA_signal   bGH poly(A) signal: bovine growth hormone polyadenylation signal
   1881..2021    +  repeat_region  AAV2 ITR: inverted terminal repeat of adeno-associated virus serotype 2 inverted
   2026..2077    -  misc_feature   bom (fragment): basis of mobility region from pBR322
   2096..2551    +  rep_origin     f1 ori (sequence partly withheld): f1 bacteriophage origin of replication; arrow indicates direction of (+) strand synthesis
   2552..2601    -  misc_feature   bom (fragment): basis of mobility region from pBR322
   2703..2738    -  CDS            rop (fragment): Rop protein, which maintains plasmids at low copy number; rop
   2833..2937    +  promoter       AmpR promoter: bla
   2938..3798    +  CDS            AmpR: β-lactamase; bla; confers resistance to ampicillin, carbenicillin, and related antibiotics
   3969..4557    +  rep_origin     ori: high-copy-number ColE1/pMB1/pBR322/pUC origin of replication
