[The description below was written by a language model from this plasmid's Addgene catalogue record and pLannotate feature annotations shown in this document.]
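Description:
AiP12425 - pAAV-AiE0465m-minBG-SYFP2-WPRE3-BGHpA (alias CN2425) is a recombinant AAV transfer plasmid of about 4.6 kb, built to package an enhancer-driven fluorescent reporter into AAV particles for delivery to the brain. In bacteria it is maintained through a high-copy ColE1/pUC-type origin and selected with ampicillin via the bla gene and its own promoter. The backbone also carries an f1 phage origin and small remnants of the pBR322 bom and rop regions. The expression cassette is flanked by AAV2 inverted terminal repeats, which are the cis elements needed for replication and encapsidation of the vector genome. The annotation finds a complete ITR on the 3′ side but only short fragments on the 5′ side, which may reflect how difficult these repeats are to sequence or annotate, or a partial deletion; the record does not settle this.

The payload runs from the AiE0465m enhancer through a minimal beta-globin promoter (minBG) to the SYFP2 coding sequence. Neither the enhancer nor minBG is called in the feature table, but by the plasmid name they presumably occupy the unannotated stretch between the 5′ ITR and SYFP2. The minimal promoter has little activity on its own, so expression depends on the enhancer, which is described as designed to direct transgene expression in specific brain cell types; the record does not say which types. SYFP2 is a rapidly maturing monomeric yellow fluorescent protein derived from Aequorea victoria. Downstream, WPRE3, a shortened woodchuck posttranscriptional element that appears as two WPRE fragments, and the bovine growth hormone polyadenylation signal support transcript stability and 3′ end processing. The construct belongs to a collection of enhancer AAVs for genetic access to cortical cell types, and serves to label and assess the cell populations in which the enhancer is active.
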