Addgene plasmid #229889: AiP12425 - pAAV-AiE0465m-minBG-SYFP2-WPRE3-BGHpA (Alias: CN2425)
Purpose: AiE0465m is an enhancer sequence, designed to drive AAV-mediated transgene expression in specific brain cell types
Depositing lab: Allen Institute for Brain Science & Jonathan Ting. Depositing organization: Allen Institute. Publication: A suite of enhancer AAVs and transgenic mouse lines for genetic access to cortical cell types. Ben-Simon Y, Hooper M, Narayan S, Daigle TL, Dwivedi D, Way SW, Oster A, Stafford DA, Mich JK, Taormina MJ, Martinez RA, Opitz-Araya X, Roth JR, Alexander JR, Allen S, Amster A, Arbuckle J, Ayala A, Baker PM, Bakken TE, Barcelli T, Barta S, Bendrick J, Bertagnolli D, Bielstein C, Bishwakarma P, Bowlus J, Boyer G, Brouner K, Casian B, Casper T, Chakka AB, Chakrabarty R, Chance RK, Chavan S, Clark M, Colbert K, Collman F, Daniel S, Departee M, DiValentin P, Donadio N, Dotson N, Egdorf T, Fliss T, Gabitto M, Garcia J, Gary A, Gasperini M, Gloe J, Goldy J, Gore BB, Graybuck L, Greisman N, Haeseleer F, Halterman C, Haradon Z, Hastings SD, Helback O, Ho W, Hockemeyer D, Huang C, Huff S, Hunker A, Johansen N, Jones D, Juneau Z, Kalmbach B, Kannan M, Khem S, Kussick E, Kutsal R, Larsen R, Lee C, Lee AY, Leibly M, Lenz GH, Li S, Liang E, Lusk N, Madigan Z, Malloy J, Malone J, McCue R, Melchor J, Mollenkopf T, Moosman S, Morin E, Newman D, Ng L, Ngo K, Omstead V, Otto S, Oyama A, Pena N, Pham T, Phillips E, Pom CA, Potekhina L, Ransford S, Ray PL, Rette D, Reynoldson C, Rimorin C, Rocha D, Ruiz A, Sanchez REA, Sawyer L, Sedeno-Cortes A, Sevigny JP, Shapovalova N, Shepard N, Shulga L, Sigler AR, Siverts L, Soliman S, Somasundaram S, Staats B, Stewart K, Szelenyi E, Tieu M, Trader C, Tran A, van Velthoven CTJ, Walker M, Wang Y, Weed N, Wirthlin M, Wood T, Wynalda B, Yao Z, Zhou T, Ariza J, Dee N, Reding M, Ronellenfitch K, Mufti S, Sunkin SM, Smith KA, Esposito L, Waters J, Thyagarajan B, Yao S, Lein ES, Zeng H, Levi BP, Ngai J, Ting JT, Tasic B. Cell. 2025 May 16:S0092-8674(25)00513-6. doi: 10.1016/j.cell.2025.05.002. PubMed 40403729.
Backbone
  Vector backbone: rAAV
  Vector type: AAV
Growth in bacteria
  Bacterial resistance: Ampicillin, 100 μg/mL
  Growth temperature: 30°C
  Growth strain: NEB Stable
  Copy number: High Copy
Gene/Insert
  Gene/Insert name: SYFP2
  Species: Synthetic
  Cloning method: Restriction Enzyme; 5′ cloning site Unknown (unknown if destroyed); 3′ cloning site Unknown (unknown if destroyed)
Terms and licenses: Academic/Nonprofit Terms; Industry Terms: Not Available to Industry
Depositor comments: Allen Institute plasmid alias: CN2425
How to cite: AiP12425 - pAAV-AiE0465m-minBG-SYFP2-WPRE3-BGHpA (Alias: CN2425) was a gift from Allen Institute for Brain Science & Jonathan Ting (Addgene plasmid # 229889 ; http://n2t.net/addgene:229889 ; RRID:Addgene_229889)
